>Addgene plasmid #88370 | pDONR223-ZNF556 | depositor partial sequence | sequence record 171974 | insert
ATGGACACAGTGGTCTTTGAAGACGTGGTTGTGGATTTCACGCTGGAGGAGTGGGCCTTGCTGAATCCTG
CTCAGAGAAAACTCTACAGAGATGTCATGCTGGAGACCTTCAAGCACCTGGCCTCAGTAGATAATGAGGC
TCAGCTTAAAGCCAGTGGGTCTATTTCTCAGCAGGATACTTCTGGAGAAAAATTATCCCTCAAACAGAAA
ATAGAAAAGTTCACAAGAAAGAATATATGGGCCTCCCTTTTAGGAAAAAATTGGGAAGAACATAGCGTTA
AAGACAAGCACAACACCAAGGAGAGACATTTGAGAAATCCAAGGGTGGAGAGACCATGTAAAAGCAGTAA
AGGTAATAAACGTGGAAGAACCTTCAGAAAGACTCGAAATTGTAATCGTCATCTGCGCAAGAATTGTTGT
ACTAGTGTAAGACGGTACGAATGCAGTCAGTGTGGAAAACTCTTCACCCATTCCTCATCCCTGATAAGGC
ACAAAAGAGCTCACTCTGGACAAAAATTATATAAATGTAAGGAATGTGGGAAAGCCTTCAGTCGCCCTTC
CTACCTACAGACGCATGAGAAAACTCACAGTGGAGAGAAACCCTATGCCTGTCAATCTTGCGGGAAGACA
TTTCTTCGTTCCCACTCTCTCACTGAACATGTAAGGACTCACACTGGAGAGAAACCCTACGAATGTGGGC
AGTGTGGGAAAGGCTTCAGTTGTCCCAAATCCTTTCGCGCACATGTGATGATGCACGCCGGAGGGAGACC
GTATGAGTGCAAGCACTGTGGGAAAGCCTTCAGGTGTCAGAAATCCTTTCGAGTCCATATGATCATGCAC
GCCGGAGGGAGACCGTATGAGTGCAAGCAGTGTGGGAAAGCCTACTGCTGGGCAACATCCTTTCAACGAC
ACGTGAGAATTCACAACGGGGAGAAACCCTATAAGTGTGGAAAATGCGGGAAAGCATTCGGTTGGCCCTC
ATCCTTACACAAACACGCGAGAACGCATGCTAAAAAGAAACCTGTGAGTGGGGGCAGCGTGGGAAAGTCT
TCCGCGAGGCCTCGCCCCTCCACAGATGTCAAATCACAAACTAGAGAGAAAGTCTATAAATGTGAAACGT
GTGGGAAAACGTATGGTTGGTCCTCATCTTTACACAAACATGAGAGAAAGCACACTGGGGAGAAACCTGT
AAATGCAGCCAGTGTGGGAAAACCTTCAGGCGGGCTTTGCTCTTCCAAAAATGTAAGAACGCAGATTGGA
CAGAAGCCCAGTAAATGCGAAAAATGTGGGAAAGCTTTCAGTTGTCCCAAAGCCTTTCAAGGTCATGTGA
GAAGTCACACAGGAAAGAAATCCTGTACATCTAAGTAA
