[The description below was written by a language model from this plasmid's Addgene catalogue record.]
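Description:
pDONR223-ZNF556 is a Gateway donor-backbone plasmid (functionally an entry clone once the ORF has been recombined in) carrying the human ZNF556 open reading frame. The backbone is pDONR223, listed at about 3 kb without insert. It is propagated in standard E. coli cloning strains such as DH5alpha as a high-copy plasmid under spectinomycin selection. No feature table is provided, so the specific origin of replication, the attachment sites flanking the insert and other backbone elements are not itemised in the record. M13 forward and reverse priming sites on either side of the insert are indicated for sequence verification.

The insert is a 1368 bp ZNF556 coding sequence (also known as FLJ11637), encoding a zinc finger protein classed as a transcription factor, and it was introduced by Gateway cloning. The last nucleotide of the stop codon has been removed, so the reading frame stays open at the 3' end and can continue into a C-terminal tag or fusion partner supplied by a destination vector. The record names no promoter, tag or reporter, consistent with the role of a donor/entry plasmid as a shuttle for the ORF rather than an expression construct.

The plasmid belongs to the Human TFome Collection, a comprehensive library of human transcription factors assembled for cell fate engineering, and is noted as part of the ORFeome-derived subset of that library. Its typical use is as a source clone from which ZNF556 is transferred by Gateway recombination into expression vectors chosen by the user, for example for overexpression screens or studies of individual factors.
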