Addgene plasmid #88370: pDONR223-ZNF556
Purpose: Donor Vector containing ZNF556 transcription factor, part of the Human TFome Collection
Depositing lab: Marc Vidal. Depositing organization: Dana-Farber Cancer Institute. Publication: A comprehensive library of human transcription factors for cell fate engineering. Ng AHM, Khoshakhlagh P, Rojo Arias JE, Pasquini G, Wang K, Swiersy A, Shipman SL, Appleton E, Kiaee K, Kohman RE, Vernet A, Dysart M, Leeper K, Saylor W, Huang JY, Graveline A, Taipale J, Hill DE, Vidal M, Melero-Martin JM, Busskamp V, Church GM. Nat Biotechnol. 2021 Apr;39(4):510-519. doi: 10.1038/s41587-020-0742-6. Epub 2020 Nov 30. PubMed 33257861.
Backbone
  Vector backbone: pDONR223
  Backbone manufacturer: Invitrogen
  Backbone size w/o insert (bp): 3000
  Vector type: Gateway Donor Vector
Growth in bacteria
  Bacterial resistance: Spectinomycin, 50 μg/mL
  Growth temperature: 37°C
  Growth strain: DH5alpha
  Copy number: High Copy
Gene/Insert
  Gene/Insert name: ZNF556
  Species: H. sapiens (human)
  Insert size (bp): 1368
  Mutation: Last nucleotide of stop codon removed to allow for Gateway C-terminal fusions
  Entrez Gene: ZNF556 (a.k.a. FLJ11637)
  Cloning method: Gateway Cloning
  Sequencing primers: 5′ M13F(-21); 3′ M13R
Terms and licenses: Academic/Nonprofit Terms; Industry Terms: Not Available to Industry
Depositor comments: Represents the ORFeome subset of the TFome
How to cite: pDONR223-ZNF556 was a gift from Marc Vidal (Addgene plasmid # 88370 ; http://n2t.net/addgene:88370 ; RRID:Addgene_88370)
